Addgene plasmid #164756: LjUBQ:MtNodGRP32:T35s
Purpose: Overexpression of Peptide coding gene (Binary vector)
Depositing lab: Wolf Scheible. Depositing organization: Noble Research Institute, LLC.
Backbone
  Vector backbone: EC50505
  Backbone size w/o insert (bp): 10475
  Vector type: Plant Expression
  Selectable markers: Neomycin (select with G418) ; N/A
Growth in bacteria
  Bacterial resistance: Kanamycin, 50 μg/mL
  Growth temperature: 37°C
  Growth strain: DH5alpha
  Copy number: High Copy
Gene/Insert
  Gene/Insert name: Medtr5g084040.1 (alt names: NodGRP32; LOC11424022)
  Species: Medicago truncatula
  Insert size (bp): 754
  Promoter: Lotus japonicus Ubiquitin
  Tag / fusion protein: Terminator 35S (C terminal on insert)
  Cloning method: Unknown
Terms and licenses: Academic/Nonprofit Terms; Industry Terms: Not Available to Industry
Depositor comments: Cloned by Sonali/Shulan
How to cite: LjUBQ:MtNodGRP32:T35s was a gift from Wolf Scheible (Addgene plasmid # 164756 ; http://n2t.net/addgene:164756 ; RRID:Addgene_164756)
