[The description below was written by a language model from this plasmid's Addgene catalogue record and pLannotate feature annotations shown in this document.]
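Description:
LjUBQ:MtNodGRP32:T35s is a plant binary vector built on the EC50505 backbone for Agrobacterium-mediated overexpression of a peptide-coding gene from Medicago truncatula. The insert is Medtr5g084040.1 (NodGRP32, LOC11424022), listed at 754 bp, placed under a Lotus japonicus ubiquitin promoter and followed by the CaMV 35S terminator. The catalogue enters this terminator in the tag field, but it is a regulatory element rather than a protein fusion. The combination should give strong, broadly constitutive transcription of the peptide gene in transformed plant tissue.

The feature table shows the typical binary-vector architecture. Nopaline-type left and right T-DNA border repeats delimit the region transferred to the plant. This region holds the CaMV polyadenylation signal and a plant selection cassette made of the NOS promoter, NeoR/KanR (nptII) and the NOS terminator, which allows selection of transformed tissue with kanamycin or G418. Outside the borders, the pVS1 oriV with RepA and StaA supports replication and stable maintenance in Agrobacterium. A high-copy ColE1/pUC-type origin drives propagation in E. coli, and an aphA-3 kanamycin resistance gene under the bla promoter provides bacterial selection. A short incP oriV fragment is also detected.

The annotation tool did not label the ubiquitin promoter or the NodGRP32 coding region, which presumably lie in the unannotated stretch between the right border and the CaMV poly(A) signal. The sequenced record is 8,351 nt, shorter than the 10,475 bp stated for the backbone alone, and the record does not explain this discrepancy. The cloning method is also not recorded.
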