Features (pLannotate 1.2.2; 13 found; start..end, strand, type, name):
    328..502     +  polyA_signal   CaMV poly(A) signal: cauliflower mosaic virus polyadenylation signal
    602..781     +  promoter       NOS promoter: nopaline synthase promoter
    803..1597    +  CDS            NeoR/KanR: aminoglycoside phosphotransferase from Tn5; aph(3')-II (or nptII); confers resistance to neomycin, kanamycin, and G418 (Geneticin®)
   1610..1862    +  terminator     NOS terminator: nopaline synthase terminator and poly(A) signal
   1957..1981    -  misc_feature   LB T-DNA repeat: left border repeat from nopaline C58 T-DNA
   2245..2874    +  CDS            pVS1 StaA: stability protein from the Pseudomonas plasmid pVS1 (Heeb et al., 2000)
   3303..4376    +  CDS            pVS1 RepA: replication protein from the Pseudomonas plasmid pVS1 (Heeb et al., 2000)
   4442..4636    +  rep_origin     pVS1 oriV: origin of replication for the Pseudomonas plasmid pVS1 (Heeb et al., 2000)
   4842..4902    +  rep_origin     oriV (fragment): incP origin of replication
   4919..5023    +  promoter       AmpR promoter: bla
   5024..5818    +  CDS            KanR: aminoglycoside phosphotransferase; aphA-3; confers resistance to kanamycin
   5989..6577    +  rep_origin     ori: high-copy-number ColE1/pMB1/pBR322/pUC origin of replication
   6700..6724    -  misc_feature   RB T-DNA repeat: right border repeat from nopaline C58 T-DNA
>Addgene plasmid #164756 | LjUBQ:MtNodGRP32:T35s | addgene full sequence | sequence record 325081 | Addgene NGS Result
GAGGAGGAAACATGGGAGGGGGAGGAGGAAACATGGGAGGGAGAGGAGGAGGAAACATGGGAGGGGGAGG
AGGAGGAGGAAATATGGGAGGTTGGGGAGGGGGAGGAAACATGGGAGGGAGAGGAGGAGGAAACATGGGA
GGTTGGGGAGGAGGAGAAAATGAAGTAGCTATGGGAAGAGGAGAATATAGTGGTTATGGAGGAGGATGTG
GCGGAGGAGAATATCAAATGCCTCATATGAGAGGAGGAGAACAAGAAGGCTTTGAAAATCAAGGGCCCTG
GGAATGTCCATAAGCTTCTCTAGCTAGAGTCGATCGACAAGCTCGAGTTTCTCCATAATAATGTGTGAGT
AGTTCCCAGATAAGGGAATTAGGGTTCCTATAGGGTTTCGCTCATGTGTTGAGCATATAAGAAACCCTTA
GTATGTATTTGTATTTGTAAAATACTTCTATCAATAAAATTTCTAATTCCTAAAACCAAAATCCAGTACT
AAAATCCAGATCGCTAAGCTTGAATTCTTGCGGAGAGCGGAGAATTAAGGGAGTCACGTTATGACCCCCG
CCGATGACGCGGGACAAGCCGTTTTACGTTTGGAACTGACAGAACCGCAACGTTGAAGGAGCCACTCAGC
CGCGGGTTTCTGGAGTTTAATGAGCTAAGCACATACGTCAGAAACCATTATTGCGCGTTCAAAAGTCGCC
TAAGGTCACTATCAGCTAGCAAATATTTCTTGTCAAAAATGCTCCACTGACGTTCCATAAATTCCCCTCG
GTATCCAATTAGAGTCTCATATTCACTCTCAAATGATTGAACAAGATGGATTGCACGCAGGTTCTCCGGC
CGCTTGGGTGGAGAGGCTATTCGGCTATGACTGGGCACAACAGACAATCGGCTGCTCTGATGCCGCCGTG
TTCCGGCTGTCAGCGCAGGGGCGCCCGGTTCTTTTTGTCAAGACCGACCTGTCCGGTGCCCTGAATGAAC
TCCAAGACGAGGCAGCGCGGCTATCGTGGCTGGCCACGACGGGCGTTCCTTGCGCAGCTGTGCTCGACGT
TGTCACTGAAGCGGGAAGGGACTGGCTGCTATTGGGCGAAGTGCCGGGGCAGGATCTCCTGTCATCTCAC
CTTGCTCCTGCCGAGAAAGTATCCATCATGGCTGATGCAATGCGGCGGCTGCATACGCTTGATCCGGCTA
CCTGCCCATTCGACCACCAAGCGAAACATCGCATCGAGCGAGGACGTACTCGGATGGAAGCCGGTCTTGT
CGATCAGGATGATCTGGACGAAGAGCATCAGGGGCTCGCGCCAGCCGAACTGTTCGCCAGGCTCAAGGCG
CGGATGCCCGACGGCGAGGATCTCGTCGTGACCCAGGGCGATGCCTGCTTGCCGAATATCATGGTGGAAA
ATGGCCGCTTTTCTGGATTCATCGACTGTGGCCGGCTGGGTGTGGCGGACCGCTATCAGGACATAGCGTT
GGCTACCCGTGATATTGCTGAAGAGCTTGGCGGCGAATGGGCTGACCGCTTCCTCGTGCTTTACGGTATC
GCCGCTCCCGATTCGCAGCGCATCGCCTTCTATCGCCTTCTTGACGAGTTCTTCTGAGCTTGTCAAGCAG
ATCGTTCAAACATTTGGCAATAAAGTTTCTTAAGATTGAATCCTGTTGCCGGTCTTGCGATGATTATCAT
ATAATTTCTGTTGAATTACGTTAAGCATGTAATAATTAACATGTAATGCATGACGTTATTTATGAGATGG
GTTTTTATGATTAGAGTCCCGCAATTATACATTTAATACGCGATAGAAAACAAAATATAGCGCGCAAACT
AGGATAAATTATCGCGCGCGGTGTCATCTATGTTACTAGATCGACGCTGGATCCGAATTCGGCAGGGCCC
ACTGCATCCACCCCAGTACATTAAAAACGTCCGCAATGTGTTATTAAGTTGTCTAAGCGTCAATTTGTTT
ACACCACAATATATCCTGCCACCAGCCAGCCAACAGCTCCCCGACCGGCAGCTCGGCACAAAATCACCAC
TCGATACAGGCAGCCCATCAGCCGTGCGGCTGCATGAAATCCTGGCCGGTTTGTCTGATGCCAAGCTGGC
GGCCTGGCCGGCCAGCTTGGCCGCTGAAGAAACCGAGCGCCGCCGTCTAAAAAGGTGATGTGTATTTGAG
TAAAACAGCTTGCGTCATGCGGTCGCTGCGTATATGATGCGATGAGTAAATAAACAAATACGCAAGGGGA
ACGCATGAAGGTTATCGCTGTACTTAACCAGAAAGGCGGGTCAGGCAAGACGACCATCGCAACCCATCTA
GCCCGCGCCCTGCAACTCGCCGGGGCCGATGTTCTGTTAGTCGATTCCGATCCCCAGGGCAGTGCCCGCG
ATTGGGCGGCCGTGCGGGAAGATCAACCGCTAACCGTTGTCGGCATCGACCGCCCGACGATTGACCGCGA
CGTGAAGGCCATCGGCCGGCGCGACTTCGTAGTGATCGACGGAGCGCCCCAGGCGGCGGACTTGGCTGTG
TCCGCGATCAAGGCAGCCGACTTCGTGCTGATTCCGGTGCAGCCAAGCCCTTACGACATATGGGCCACCG
CCGACCTGGTGGAGCTGGTTAAGCAGCGCATTGAGGTCACGGATGGAAGGCTACAAGCGGCCTTTGTCGT
GTCGCGGGCGATCAAAGGCACGCGCATCGGCGGTGAGGTTGCCGAGGCGCTGGCCGGGTACGAGCTGCCC
ATTCTTGAGTCCCGTATCACGCAGCGCGTGAGCTACCCAGGCACTGCCGCCGCCGGCACAACCGTTCTTG
AATCAGAACCCGAGGGCGACGCTGCCCGCGAGGTCCAGGCGCTGGCCGCTGAAATTAAATCAAAACTCAT
TTGAGTTAATGAGGTAAAGAGAAAATGAGCAAAAGCACAAACACGCTAAGTGCCGGCCGTCCGAGCGCAC
GCAGCAGCAAGGCTGCAACGTTGGCCAGCCTGGCAGACACGCCAGCCATGAAGCGGGTCAACTTTCAGTT
GCCGGCGGAGGATCACACCAAGCTGAAGATGTACGCGGTACGCCAAGGCAAGACCATTACCGAGCTGCTA
TCTGAATACATCGCGCAGCTACCAGAGTAAATGAGCAAATGAATAAATGAGTAGATGAATTTTAGCGGCT
AAAGGAGGCGGCATGGAAAATCAAGAACAACCAGGCACCGACGCCGTGGAATGCCCCATGTGTGGAGGAA
CGGGCGGTTGGCCAGGCGTAAGCGGCTGGGTTGTCTGCCGGCCCTGCAATGGCACTGGAACCCCCAAGCC
CGAGGAATCGGCGTGAGCGGTCGCAAACCATCCGGCCCGGTACAAATCGGCGCGGCGCTGGGTGATGACC
TGGTGGAGAAGTTGAAGGCCGCGCAGGCCGCCCAGCGGCAACGCATCGAGGCAGAAGCACGCCCCGGTGA
ATCGTGGCAAGCGGCCGCTGATCGAATCCGCAAAGAATCCCGGCAACCGCCGGCAGCCGGTGCGTCGTCG
ATTAGGAAGCCGCCCAAGGGCGACGAGCAACCAGATTTTTTCGTTCCGATGCTCTATGACGTGGGCACCC
GCGATAGTCGCAGCATCATGGACGTGGCCGTTTTCCGTCTGTCGAAGCGTGACCGACGAGCTGGCGAGGT
GATCCGCTACGAGCTTCCAGACGGGCACGTAGAGGTTTCCGCAGGGCCGGCCGGCATGGCCAGTGTGTGG
GATTACGACCTGGTACTGATGGCGGTTTCCCATCTAACCGAATCCATGAACCGATACCGGGAAGGGAAGG
GAGACAAGCCCGGCCGCGTGTTCCGTCCACACGTTGCGGACGTACTCAAGTTCTGCCGGCGAGCCGATGG
CGGAAAGCAGAAAGACGACCTGGTAGAAACCTGCATTCGGTTAAACACCACGCACGTTGCCATGCAGCGT
ACGAAGAAGGCCAAGAACGGCCGCCTGGTGACGGTATCCGAGGGTGAAGCCTTGATTAGCCGCTACAAGA
TCGTAAAGAGCGAAACCGGGCGGCCGGAGTACATCGAGATCGAGCTAGCTGATTGGATGTACCGCGAGAT
CACAGAAGGCAAGAACCCGGACGTGCTGACGGTTCACCCCGATTACTTTTTGATCGATCCCGGCATCGGC
CGTTTTCTCTACCGCCTGGCACGCCGCGCCGCAGGCAAGGCAGAAGCCAGATGGTTGTTCAAGACGATCT
ACGAACGCAGTGGCAGCGCCGGAGAGTTCAAGAAGTTCTGTTTCACCGTGCGCAAGCTGATCGGGTCAAA
TGACCTGCCGGAGTACGATTTGAAGGAGGAGGCGGGGCAGGCTGGCCCGATCCTAGTCATGCGCTACCGC
AACCTGATCGAGGGCGAAGCATCCGCCGGTTCCTAATGTACGGAGCAGATGCTAGGGCAAATTGCCCTAG
CAGGGGAAAAAGGTCGAAAAAGCTTCTTTCCTGTGGATAGCACGTACATTGGGAACCCAAAGCCGTACAT
TGGGAACCGGAACCCGTACATTGGGAACCCAAAGCCGTACATTGGGAACCGGTCACACATGTAAGTGACT
GATATAAAAGAGAAAAAAGGCGATTTTTCCGCCTAAAACTCTTTAAAACTTATTAAAACTCTTAAAACCC
GCCTGGCCTGTGCATAACTGTCTGGCCAGCGCACAGCCGAAGAGCTGCAAAAAGCGCCTACCCTTCGGTC
GCTGCGCTCCCTACGCCCCGCCGCTTCGCGTCGGCCTATCGCGGCCGCTGGCCGCTCAAAAATGGCTGGC
CTACGGCCAGGCAATCTACCAGGGCGCGGACAAGCCGCGCCGTCGCCACTCGACCGCCGGCGCCCACATC
AAGGCACCGAGCTCCCATCCCCCCAGGGGCTGCGCCCCTCGGCCGCGAACGGCCTCACCCCAAAAATGGC
AGCGCTGGCCAATTCGTGCGCGGAACCCCTATTTGTTTATTTTTCTAAATACATTCAAATATGTATCCGC
TCATGAGACAATAACCTTGATAAATGCTTCAATAATATTGAAAAAGGAAGAGTATGGCTAAAATGAGAAT
ATCACCGGAATTGAAAAAACTGATCGAAAAATACCGCTGCGCAAAAGATACGGAAGGAATGTCTCCTGCT
AAGGTATATAAGCTGGTGGGAGAAAATGAAAACCTATATTTAAAAATGACGGACAGCCGGTATAAAGGGA
CCACCTATGATGTGGAACGGGAAAAGGACATGATGCTATGGCTGGAAGGAAAGCTGCCTGTTCCAAAGGT
CCTGCACTTTGAACGGCATGATGGCTGGAGCAATCTGCTCATGAGTGAGGCCGATGGCGTCCTTTGCTCG
GAAGAGTATGAAGATGAACAAAGCCCTGAAAAGATTATCGAGCTGTATGCGGAGTGCATCAGGCTCTTTC
ACTCCATCGACATATCGGATTGTCCCTATACGAATAGCTTAGACAGCCGCTTAGCCGAATTGGATTACTT
ACTGAATAACGATCTGGCCGATGTGGATTGCGAAAACTGGGAAGAGGACACTCCATTTAAAGATCCGCGC
GAGCTGTATGATTTTTTAAAGACGGAAAAGCCCGAAGAGGAACTTGTCTTTTCCCACGGCGACCTGGGAG
ACAGCAACATCTTTGTGAAAGATGGCAAAGTAAGTGGCTTTATTGATCTTGGGAGAAGCGGCAGGGCGGA
CAAGTGGTATGACATTGCCTTCTGCGTCCGGTCGATCAGGGAGGATATCGGGGAAGAACAGTATGTCGAG
CTATTTTTTGACTTACTGGGGATCAAGCCTGATTGGGAGAAAATAAAATATTATATTTTACTGGATGAAT
TGTTTTAGCTGTCAGACCAAGTTTACTCATATATACTTTAGATTGATTTAAAACTTCATTTTTAATTTAA
AAGGATCTAGGTGAAGATCCTTTTTGATAATCTCATGACCAAAATCCCTTAACGTGAGTTTTCGTTCCAC
TGAGCGTCAGACCCCGTAGAAAAGATCAAAGGATCTTCTTGAGATCCTTTTTTTCTGCGCGTAATCTGCT
GCTTGCAAACAAAAAAACCACCGCTACCAGCGGTGGTTTGTTTGCCGGATCAAGAGCTACCAACTCTTTT
TCCGAAGGTAACTGGCTTCAGCAGAGCGCAGATACCAAATACTGTCCTTCTAGTGTAGCCGTAGTTAGGC
CACCACTTCAAGAACTCTGTAGCACCGCCTACATACCTCGCTCTGCTAATCCTGTTACCAGTGGCTGCTG
CCAGTGGCGATAAGTCGTGTCTTACCGGGTTGGACTCAAGACGATAGTTACCGGATAAGGCGCAGCGGTC
GGGCTGAACGGGGGGTTCGTGCACACAGCCCAGCTTGGAGCGAACGACCTACACCGAACTGAGATACCTA
CAGCGTGAGCTATGAGAAAGCGCCACGCTTCCCGAAGGGAGAAAGGCGGACAGGTATCCGGTAAGCGGCA
GGGTCGGAACAGGAGAGCGCACGAGGGAGCTTCCAGGGGGAAACGCCTGGTATCTTTATAGTCCTGTCGG
GTTTCGCCACCTCTGACTTGAGCGTCGATTTTTGTGATGCTCGTCAGGGGGGCGGAGCCTATGGAAAAAC
GCCAGCAACGCGGCCTTTTTACGGTTCCTGTGGTTGGCACATACAAATGGACGAACGGATAAACCTTTTC
ACGCCCTTTTAAATATCCGATTATTCTAATAAACGCTCTTTTCTCTTAGGTTTACCCGCCAATATATCCT
GTCAAACACTGATAGTTTAAACTCCCTCGGTCACATGTGCATCCTCTAGTGGAGGGAGAGAGGATTTTGA
GGAAATAATTAATTGAATTACTTGTATTATTGATAAAGTAATTTAGATAAGTTGTTAGTACAACTTATTG
CAACTATGGATAGACAAAAATCACTTATTTTAAGGGGAGAAGTATATAACAACTTATTATAAAATTTCTG
AGCAGCCGGCCTCCTCCAATCAATCATAGAGAGTGGAGCCCATTCTGGAAAACCAAGGAACCCCCAACTT
GCACTGGTGCGGTGGCCCAATTCAAAAAAAACGGGGCCCAGCAAAGTAACGCCGTTGTAACGATTTATCA
ATCCAAACTCAAAAGGCGGCGAGATGCGTTTAACTCCGTGAAATTAACAAACCGCCAACAACTTGCAATT
TGCAACTACCGTTTCCAAGAAGAACTCAACCACACAACGTATCCTATCCCAAACCACACGCAACTAGTGA
CGCGTCATAAGGACACGTGTCACAATTTGACTGGTTAATAATTTCACCGCTTTTGCTATAAATTACCTCC
AATCCCCTTAGCTTCTTCACAATTCAGTTCCCAACCCTAACAATTCTTGTTCATATCGCTTCTCTCTACT
TTCAAGGTATGATCCAATTTCTCTCTTCTTTCTCTGTAATCCTTTCGTTGAGTTTTGTTTCCGATCAATC
ATAGGTAGTTTTCTTGTTTCGAAGCATGAGATCTAGGAATTTTTTGTGATTTTCCAAAATTGAGATCGGT
TTGAAATTGAATTTTACAGCTTGAATCTCAGATCTTGTTTTATCAATGTTTTCGATGGCTTGCGATGTAG
ATCTATGATAATTGTGGTTCAGTTTTGTTAGGAATCGATTTCGGTTTAGCAATTGCAGATTAATTAGGGT
TTCCAATTGAATTCTTCAGATCCGTTATGGAATTATGTCAAATAATTTATTCAAATTGGAAATTATTGTT
AGATCCACTCTTAATCTGTTTGATCCAAGCTTCAATTAGGGTTTTCACTTGTTTCAATTTCTTGTTATGG
ATTCTGATTTATCTGTTGATGTTAGATCCACTCTTAATCTGTTTGATCCAAGCGTTAATTAGGGTTTTCA
CTTGTTTCAATTTCGTGTGTTGGATTCTGATTTATCTGTTGTTGATGTGATTACAGAATGAAAATCAAAC
ATTTTATCTTCGTGTTCTTTCTTTATGCGCTAATCCTTATCTCTGTTGTGGCAATTAATTCTTCCAAAGA
TGGAGAACAATGTAAATCTCTTTCTATATATATATAGACACACATAAATTATTTTCTCAAATCCTTTCTT
ATTTAATCATATTTAATAAATGTGTTTTTTTTTTTATTTGCAGTTGGTGCAACTGAAGAATTCAAAACAA
AAATTGTGGTAGATATGGATGAAGGTTTGAAAGGAGTTAGTCATGGTGAAGACCATGGAGGAGGACACGT
CGATGGAGGTTTGGGATTTTGGGGAAATTTGGGAGGGCTAAAAGGTTGGTTTGAATGGATGGCAAACGAA
GCAATTTCGGGAATAGGAGAAAGCCAAGGAGGGTTTGGAGTCAGTTGGGGAGGAGGAGGAAACATGGGAG
GGGGAGGAGGAAACATGGGAG
