>Addgene plasmid #164756 | LjUBQ:MtNodGRP32:T35s | depositor partial sequence | sequence record 350657 | Author Sequence
GGGAGAGGAGGAGGAAACATGGGAGGTTGGGGAGGAGGAGAAAATGAAGTAGCTATGGGAAGAGGAGAAT
ATAGTGGTTATGGAGGAGGATGTGGCGGAGGAGAATATCAAATGCCTCATATGAGAGGAGGAGAACAAGA
AGGCTTTGAAAATCAAGGGCCCTGGGAATGTCCATAA
